Addgene plasmid #182378: psiCheck2-SV40p-5'UTR-mtIF3(SR)-3xFLAG-3'UTR-CMVp-mito-mTFP1
Purpose: Dual expression construct encoding shRNA-resistant mtIF3 and mito-mTFP1 from separate promoters
Depositing lab: Chunghun Lim. Depositing organization: Ulsan National Institute of Science and Technology (UNIST). Publication: mtIF3 is locally translated in axons and regulates mitochondrial translation for axonal growth. Lee S, Park D, Lim C, Kim JI, Min KT. BMC Biol. 2022 Jan 7;20(1):12. doi: 10.1186/s12915-021-01215-w. PubMed 34996455.
Backbone
  Vector backbone: psiCheck2
  Backbone size w/o insert (bp): 3415
  Total vector size (bp): 9500
  Modifications to backbone: Changed HSV TK promoter to CMV promoter
  Vector type: Mammalian Expression
Growth in bacteria
  Bacterial resistance: Ampicillin, 100 μg/mL
  Growth temperature: 37°C
  Growth strain: DH5alpha
  Copy number: High Copy
Gene/Insert 1
  Gene/Insert name: mtIF3
  Species: M. musculus (mouse)
  Insert size (bp): 5173
  Mutation: Changed CDS sequence from 'ccacgttcaagtcacgataaa' to 'tcatgtacaggtgaccattaa' (shRNA-resistant)
  GenBank ID: NM_001256101.1
  Entrez Gene: Mtif3 (a.k.a. 2810012L14Rik, AI414549)
  Promoter: SV40 promoter
  Tag / fusion protein: 3xFlag (C terminal on insert)
  Cloning method: Restriction Enzyme; 5′ cloning site NheI (destroyed during cloning); 3′ cloning site AgeI (destroyed during cloning)
  Sequencing primers: 5′ AATACGACTCACTATAG
Gene/Insert 2
  Gene/Insert name: mito-mTFP1
  Species: Synthetic
  Insert size (bp): 912
  Promoter: CMV promoter
  Cloning method: Restriction Enzyme; 5′ cloning site EcoRI (destroyed during cloning); 3′ cloning site XhoI (destroyed during cloning)
  Sequencing primers: 5′ GTGTGTTGGTTTTTTGTGTG; 3′ AAATAAAGCAATAGCATCAC
Terms and licenses: Academic/Nonprofit Terms; Industry Terms: Not Available to Industry
How to cite: psiCheck2-SV40p-5'UTR-mtIF3(SR)-3xFLAG-3'UTR-CMVp-mito-mTFP1 was a gift from Chunghun Lim (Addgene plasmid # 182378 ; http://n2t.net/addgene:182378 ; RRID:Addgene_182378)
