[The description below was written by a language model from this plasmid's Addgene catalogue record and pLannotate feature annotations shown in this document.]
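Description:
psiCheck2-SV40p-5'UTR-mtIF3(SR)-3xFLAG-3'UTR-CMVp-mito-mTFP1 is a 9.5 kb mammalian expression plasmid built on the psiCheck2 dual-reporter backbone, in which both luciferase cassettes appear to have been replaced, since no luciferase features are annotated. It is maintained in E. coli through a high-copy ColE1/pUC-type origin and selected with ampicillin via the β-lactamase gene.

Two independent transcription units are arranged in tandem. In the first, the SV40 enhancer/early promoter, followed by the backbone's chimeric intron and a T7 promoter, drives mouse Mtif3 (mitochondrial translation initiation factor 3) flanked by its own 5' and 3' UTRs and ending at a synthetic poly(A) signal. The coding sequence carries a C-terminal 3xFLAG tag according to the catalogue fields (the tag is not called in the feature table) and a short stretch of recoded bases that renders the transcript resistant to an shRNA. The long region downstream of the coding sequence presumably corresponds to the 3' UTR. The antisense GTF3A fragments annotated within it are most likely automated matches, perhaps to a neighbouring gene on the opposite strand, rather than designed elements. In the second unit, the original HSV TK promoter has been replaced by the CMV enhancer/promoter, which drives mTFP1, a monomeric teal fluorescent protein. It is preceded by what looks like a tandem pair of COX8 mitochondrial presequences that target it to mitochondria, and the unit is followed by an SV40 poly(A) region.

The design suits knockdown-rescue experiments. Transfected cells re-express tagged mtIF3 from an mRNA that retains its native UTRs, while mito-mTFP1 marks those cells and their mitochondria. The associated study examined local axonal translation of mtIF3 and its role in mitochondrial translation and axon growth.
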