Features (pLannotate 1.2.2; 21 found; start..end, strand, type, name):
     62..419     +  promoter       SV40 promoter: SV40 enhancer and early promoter
    489..621     +  intron         chimeric intron: chimera between introns from human β-globin and immunoglobulin heavy chain genes
    666..684     +  promoter       T7 promoter: promoter for bacteriophage T7 RNA polymerase
    932..1759    +  CDS            Mtif3: IF3M_MOUSE - Experimental evidence at protein level: Swiss-Prot protein existence level 1. IF-3 binds to the 28S ribosomal subunit and shifts the equilibrum between 55S ribosomes and their 39S and 28S subunits in favor of the free subunits, thus enhancing the availability of 28S subunits on which protein synthesis initiation begins. From Mus musculus (Mouse).
   1904..2074    -  CDS            Gtf3a (fragment): TF3A_MOUSE - Experimental evidence at transcript level: Swiss-Prot protein existence level 2. Involved in ribosomal large subunit biogenesis. Binds the approximately 50 base pairs internal control region (ICR) of 5S ribosomal RNA genes. It is required for their RNA polymerase III- dependent transcription and may also maintain the transcription of other genes (By similarity). Also binds the transcribed 5S RNA's (By similarity). From Mus musculus (Mouse).
   2241..2321    -  CDS            GTF3A (fragment): TF3A_HUMAN - Experimental evidence at protein level: Swiss-Prot protein existence level 1. Involved in ribosomal large subunit biogenesis. Binds the approximately 50 base pairs internal control region (ICR) of 5S ribosomal RNA genes. It is required for their RNA polymerase III- dependent transcription and may also maintain the transcription of other genes (PubMed:24120868). Also binds the transcribed 5S RNA's (By similarity). From Homo sapiens (Human).
   3332..3589    -  CDS            GTF3A (fragment): TF3A_HUMAN - Experimental evidence at protein level: Swiss-Prot protein existence level 1. Involved in ribosomal large subunit biogenesis. Binds the approximately 50 base pairs internal control region (ICR) of 5S ribosomal RNA genes. It is required for their RNA polymerase III- dependent transcription and may also maintain the transcription of other genes (PubMed:24120868). Also binds the transcribed 5S RNA's (By similarity). From Homo sapiens (Human).
   4130..4207    -  CDS            GTF3A (fragment): TF3A_HUMAN - Experimental evidence at protein level: Swiss-Prot protein existence level 1. Involved in ribosomal large subunit biogenesis. Binds the approximately 50 base pairs internal control region (ICR) of 5S ribosomal RNA genes. It is required for their RNA polymerase III- dependent transcription and may also maintain the transcription of other genes (PubMed:24120868). Also binds the transcribed 5S RNA's (By similarity). From Homo sapiens (Human).
   4634..4711    -  CDS            GTF3A (fragment): TF3A_HUMAN - Experimental evidence at protein level: Swiss-Prot protein existence level 1. Involved in ribosomal large subunit biogenesis. Binds the approximately 50 base pairs internal control region (ICR) of 5S ribosomal RNA genes. It is required for their RNA polymerase III- dependent transcription and may also maintain the transcription of other genes (PubMed:24120868). Also binds the transcribed 5S RNA's (By similarity). From Homo sapiens (Human).
   5449..5568    -  CDS            GTF3A (fragment): TF3A_HUMAN - Experimental evidence at protein level: Swiss-Prot protein existence level 1. Involved in ribosomal large subunit biogenesis. Binds the approximately 50 base pairs internal control region (ICR) of 5S ribosomal RNA genes. It is required for their RNA polymerase III- dependent transcription and may also maintain the transcription of other genes (PubMed:24120868). Also binds the transcribed 5S RNA's (By similarity). From Homo sapiens (Human).
   5907..5955    +  polyA_signal   poly(A) signal: synthetic polyadenylation signal
   5962..6265    +  enhancer       CMV enhancer: human cytomegalovirus immediate early enhancer
   6266..6469    +  promoter       CMV promoter: human cytomegalovirus (CMV) immediate early promoter
   6498..6572    +  CDS            COX8 presequence: mitochondrial presequence of human cytochrome c oxidase subunit VIII (Rizutto et al., 1989)
   6592..6665    +  CDS            COX8 presequence (fragment): mitochondrial presequence of human cytochrome c oxidase subunit VIII (Rizutto et al., 1989)
   6699..7409    +  CDS            mTFP1: monomeric teal (cyan) fluorescent protein (Ai et al., 2006) mammalian codon-optimized
   7455..7576    -  polyA_signal   SV40 poly(A) signal: SV40 polyadenylation signal
   7599..7667    -  CDS            large T antigen (fragment): large T antigen from SV40 (simian virus 40)
   7709..7813    +  promoter       AmpR promoter: bla
   7814..8674    +  CDS            AmpR: β-lactamase; bla; confers resistance to ampicillin, carbenicillin, and related antibiotics
   8845..9433    +  rep_origin     ori: high-copy-number ColE1/pMB1/pBR322/pUC origin of replication
>Addgene plasmid #182378 | psiCheck2-SV40p-5'UTR-mtIF3(SR)-3xFLAG-3'UTR-CMVp-mito-mTFP1 | addgene full sequence | sequence record 358087 | Addgene NGS Result
AGATCTGCGCAGCACCATGGCCTGAAATAACCTCTGAAAGAGGAACTTGGTTAGGTACCTTCTGAGGCGG
AAAGAACCAGCTGTGGAATGTGTGTCAGTTAGGGTGTGGAAAGTCCCCAGGCTCCCCAGCAGGCAGAAGT
ATGCAAAGCATGCATCTCAATTAGTCAGCAACCAGGTGTGGAAAGTCCCCAGGCTCCCCAGCAGGCAGAA
GTATGCAAAGCATGCATCTCAATTAGTCAGCAACCATAGTCCCGCCCCTAACTCCGCCCATCCCGCCCCT
AACTCCGCCCAGTTCCGCCCATTCTCCGCCCCATGGCTGACTAATTTTTTTTATTTATGCAGAGGCCGAG
GCCGCCTCGGCCTCTGAGCTATTCCAGAAGTAGTGAGGAGGCTTTTTTGGAGGCCTAGGCTTTTGCAAAA
AGCTTGATTCTTCTGACACAACAGTCTCGAACTTAAGCTGCAGAAGTTGGTCGTGAGGCACTGGGCAGGT
AAGTATCAAGGTTACAAGACAGGTTTAAGGAGACCAATAGAAACTGGGCTTGTCGAGACAGAGAAGACTC
TTGCGTTTCTGATAGGCACCTATTGGTCTTACTGACATCCACTTTGCCTTTCTCTCCACAGGTGTCCACT
CCCAGTTCAATTACAGCTCTTAAGGCTAGAGTACTTAATACGACTCACTATAGGCTAGCGGAAGCCGACG
CGGTGCTCCGGCGGAGTCCAGGTACGGACCTGCTAGTTCTTCCTGCTCGCCTACCCCGGCCCAGGGTCTC
ACTATTTATCTCTGGCTGTCCTGAAACGCACTCGGTAGACCAGTCTGACCTCAAACCTATAGAAATCCTC
CTGCCTCTACCTCCGAAGTGCTGGGATTAAAGGCGTGCACCGCTCGCCGTGTCAGGACTTTTGAAATTCC
TTCCGGAATTGAAGGGGTACCATGGCTGTTCTTCTGATGAGGTTGATGCTACAAACTACAAAGCTTGACC
ATAACTTAATTGGAAGATGTTTGCAAAGACACGCTGTGAAGCCAGATCCAGCACAGCTGTCCCTGTCTGC
GTCCACCCCAAAGCTGTTGTACCTGACTTCTGCAAAAGGTTTTAGTACTGCTGGAGACCCACAGGGTGAG
AGGAAACAGAAAAGAAGGGATGCTTTCTCTAACACCGGCCGGAAGATTAGTGAGCGGATTATCCGCGTCC
TGGATGAGAAGGGCATGGACCTGGGGATGATGCATCGAGCAGATGTGATCAGACTCATGAACAAGCAGGA
CCTGAGGCTGGTGCAGAGGAACACCAGCTCAGAGCCACCGGAGTACCAGCTTATGACCGGAGAGCAGATC
CACCAGGAGCGGCTAAAGCTCCGGGAACAGGAAAAGGCCAAACCCAAAACTGGACCAACTATGACGAAAG
AGCTCGTTTTCTCTTCAAATATTGGACAGCACGATTTAGACACCAAGAGTAAACAGATCCAGCAGTGGAT
AGAGAAGAAATATCATGTACAGGTGACCATTAAGAGGAGGAAAGATGCGGAGCAGTCAGAGGAGGAAACG
GAGGAGATATTTAACCAGATTCTCCAGACTATGCCTGACATAGCAACCTTCTCAAGCAGACCAAAAGCCA
TCAGAGGAGGGACTGCTTCCATGTGTGTTTTTCGTCACTTGAGCAAGAAAGAAGAAAAGGCGTACAGAGA
ATCCCAGGAGAGCCAGAGAAGAGACACTTTGAGCAAAGACGACGACGGAAACAGCAAAGAGTCGGATGTT
GTGTGTCAGACCGGTGACTATAAGGACCACGACGGAGACTACAAGGATCATGATATTGATTACAAAGACG
ATGACGATAAGTAAGCGGCCGCCTTTAATAGGAAAAGTGCAGGCCAGGAGCCTCTGCTGGCCGCCCTGAA
GTCTTCCCGCCTAGCAGACAGTGAGTAAGGCGGCTGGCGGGGGCAGCTGGGCCTCTGGGCTGCTGCTGGA
CTCTGCGCTGGCGTTAGGCAAGGAGTAGTCGGGCTCTTGTTTCCTCTTAGGAGGGAAGTACCCACTGAGG
CGAGAGGCCAAGCTGCGTCTCTCCCGAGGGGCTCTTACCTTCAGGAGTGAGGAAGACAGACAACTGAGTT
GCCCATTACACAACGGGGATCCACTCCAACAGATGAGCCCCTGATGGGAGTCACACCCTCAGCAGGCACA
GACACGCAGGATGGGGTATGCGGATGGACAGACGCCAAGCAGGCCTCACAGCCGAGTGCTGGCCCCAGCA
GCTGCCACTTACTTTGAGCTTCATCCTCTTCTTGTCGGGATCGTGCACGACACTGTGCCTCATGAGACTC
TGCTGCAGTGCAAGGGAAAGAAGGACGCTTGACCTGGGCCTGCAGACGTGGCTCAGTGCTTACAGCATTC
GCTGCTCGAGGAGGACACGGGTTTGGTTCCCAGCACCCGTACTCCAGTTCCAGTAAAAACTCTTGGTGTC
TGCTAACCTTAAGATGCAGTGGTCCAGTGTGCAATAATAAACTACCAGCTGCCTTTCTGTTGTGTAGTGA
ATCTGACCTTCACCTGACTCCCTAACCAGAGCCAACTCCTTGGCAGAGCGAGCGACTGTCAGCCTGCTGA
CACGCATGGGATTTACTTCTTCCCGGTCCTCCTGAGAAGGGAAAGCCGGCTATGCTTGAACATCCAGGCT
CATGCTGGGGTAACTGAATCTACCTCAGCTGCGTCCCTAAGTGCCAGGGGGAAATCTGACCTCTGCCCTG
CTGGCTATGCTGACAGTGCTGACCACGGGACCTTTGCTGTGGGCTGGTCTGGGTTATGTTCAGTGACTTT
GTAATCCACAGTAAGAGCTCTTTAGAAACCAGCTAGGCTTAGGCAAACTGTTCAGTTCCCTACTAGGAAC
CATGTTCCCACGCGATCCATGAATCATGCCAAGATTCCAGAGTCTAGAGGCTGTGCATTTGTGCTACCCA
CCTCCTCTCCCAGACCCTAGGCGACGGTCAGAAGCTCCTAATCACCTCAGAACATCCTCTAAGTAGGAAT
ACAGGCCCCGGGCTCTCCCACTCAGCATGGCTAGAATCCCCCAGGAGTGGTTCTCAACCTGCTACTCATG
ACTCCTCTGGGGTCATATACCAGATCGCCTGAATATCATTATTTACAATCCATACCAGTAGCAAAATTAT
AGTTATGAAGTAGCAACTAAATAATATTATGGTTGGGGGTCCCCACAACATGAGGAACTGTTATTGGGTC
CCAGTATTAGGAAGGTTGAGAACCACTGCTCTAGAGGTCCTAAATAGGCCTGTTTAGCCTCCCAACCCCA
GGGCTCCTGCATTTCCAAGTTCTGCAGGCTGGACATGAACACACCAGCCTGGAGCGGGAGACACTCACTT
TCATTGCGAATGTCTTGCCACAGCCAGCGTGCTCACACACAAATGGGCGCTTTTCCTCGTGGAAGGAGAG
AATGTGGCTCTGCAGGTTGAACACGGTTGTGTAGGTTCTTCCGCAGCCTTGCCGCGGACAGCGGTACACA
TCCCTTTCCGGGGCGTGAGTCTTCATGTGCTGCTTAAGGTAATCTCTGCGCTTGAACATCCTCTGACATA
CATTGCAGGTTATGTCCTCTGGGAGGAGAAACACACACGTGTAACCAGCGTCCCATGAGTAACCCGTCTG
GTCCTATGACTACACACAATCTGGGGACTTCACATGGGAAATGTCAGCTTGTCTCACTGCTATGCTGGTT
TCAAATTCCTCAAGTTCACTCATGGCTCCCAACATCCTGAGTCCTCGCCTGTCAAGGAGCAGGCGTCCTC
GGTGTGATAACTGAGCACGAGGAAGTATGCCCTCATAGCATCTACCTTTACCCTCTGACACAGTAGCATC
TGCTAAGTCCTGCAGGGCCTCACGAACACCCGGGCACAGCCGCACCAGCTCTGAGGCCTGCAGGGCTCCC
TCGACTGTCACAGCCCAGGAAGCCAGCACTACCCTGAACTCGATGCAGAGCCCCCTTCCTTTACAGCGCA
AGTGGGTATCTCACTCTCTCAGAGTACACCATGCACTCCCCAGAGCTCAGAGCACACACACCATGGGCTC
CCCGGGGTTCAGAGCACACCGGGCTCTCCCCAGGGCCGATGCGCTTCCACAGCTCCTGCCTACCTTACCT
TTATGGGCTTCTCTCATGTGTTTCAGGAGCTCTGTCCACGTTTTTCCCATGAAAGAACATCCCTTTTGAC
ACAGGTAGCCTGTTCAAAACAAAAACAAAACAAGTTACCCACAGCCTGTTGAATGCCCAGGGCAATCCCT
AATGACAGCCAAGAAAGCCCGTGCCAAGTGCACTCCCCTCTCTGAAGTGTGCTGCTCTGCTGGGTGCAAT
GCAGCGGGCTCCAGTGGCCCCTGCTCTGAAAGCTCCCATCAGCCAGACTTTTGCACACTTGAGTGGCACA
TAACCAGGTAGCGTAGGAACAGTATAGCACCAGTGGACGTGGCAAAGAGGATAGCGGCAAAACACACAGC
ACAGTGTCTCTTGGCATAAGAGGCAAACACTCAAATAACACAACAGGCGCTTGCTTGTCACAGAACTTTG
TCTACTCAGCGTGACTACAGAATAGACCCAGCCTACCCTGCCGGTGGCATGTTCCTCGCGGCCGGCACAG
TCCCCATCTACGTACCCTCGTGAACTTTCCCATGCCGTTTCAGCCTGCTGGGCGAGGCAAAGTGCTTCCC
GCATCCCTCGTGGGTACACCTAGGACAATAGCAGGCAAAGCATCAGCCAGGCCCTTTCCATGGACAATTC
TAAGATTCCCTCTTCTCCCACACCAAAGCCCATGTCTTCCCACACCACACCTGTCATCCAAAACAAAGAG
TAAGTACAGTCCCGAATATGGACATAGTGGCTTGGCCAGCTTGGGAGCAAAACAAGCCATCCTGAGAAAA
AGTCACATCTTTTGTTTGTGTTATCAAACTAAAAGTTCTCTGAATTCTGGAAATGTGGCTACAGAAGCGA
CATCAAGAGGCTGTCTGACTCGGTTTGCACTGGACCAGACACAGAGCTGTTGTCTGGGGTCTGCCCAATA
TGCTGCATACGGTCAGATGAGAACACAGCACAGAGGCTGGGGACCAGCACCAGAAACACACGAGAATGTA
CAGCAGTCGGTGCAGAGCTCCAGGCACTGGCAGCACAAACAGGCCACAGGGCTGCTGGTAAGACCTCGGT
CACTGTAGCTGCACCAGTGCAAAGAGCAGCCTATGGGAGCCAGGGGCAAGGCCCCATCACCCGGACTGTG
CAGGGAGACACTGCCCTAGGAGGGAGGCAGGCAGGTAACCTGGCACCCCTGCCCACCTCCTCTTTGTCCC
TCTTGAGTACTCAGGAATCCCTCAAAACAAGCAGGGCCTCATTACTCCTGTTCTATAGTAAGAAAAAAAA
AAGCCCTCATGACACAGAGCCTTCCTCGGGATCCTGATCTTAGCGTTCTACTCTGAATCCCAGAGCGCTG
GCAAAGCACCAACCTGAAGAGCGGCTCGCTGGTGTGCTGGCACTGATGGGTTCTCAGCTGCTGGTGCTTC
TTAAAGGCCTTCTTGCAACCCTCATAACTGCACTGTTTAAAAAAAATAAATGCACGGTTTAGTACAGGCA
GGGGATCATCAGTTGCTGAAGTCCTTTAAAAGGCAGGAGAGATTGCTCAATGGTTAGGGACACTTGCTTC
TCTGGTCCCAGGTTTGGACTGCAGCACCCACGTGGTGCCTCACAACCATCTGACTCCAGTTCCACAGGAC
CTCACACCCTCTTCTGACCTCCACAGGCACCGAGCACGCATATGGTATATAGATACATATGCAGGCAAAA
CGCTTGCACATAAAACCTTTTTTAACTAAACAATAAAGTCTCTCTGGATCTGACCGGTCATCATCACCAT
CACCATTGAGTTTGGCCGCTGGCCGCAATAAAATATCTTTATTTTCATTACATCTGTGTGTTGGTTTTTT
GTGTGGAATTCCGTTACATAACTTACGGTAAATGGCCCGCCTGGCTGACCGCCCAACGACCCCCGCCCAT
TGACGTCAATAATGACGTATGTTCCCATAGTAACGCCAATAGGGACTTTCCATTGACGTCAATGGGTGGA
GTATTTACGGTAAACTGCCCACTTGGCAGTACATCAAGTGTATCATATGCCAAGTACGCCCCCTATTGAC
GTCAATGACGGTAAATGGCCCGCCTGGCATTATGCCCAGTACATGACCTTATGGGACTTTCCTACTTGGC
AGTACATCTACGTATTAGTCATCGCTATTACCATGGTGATGCGGTTTTGGCAGTACATCAATGGGCGTGG
ATAGCGGTTTGACTCACGGGGATTTCCAAGTCTCCACCCCATTGACGTCAATGGGAGTTTGTTTTGGCAC
CAAAATCAACGGGACTTTCCAAAATGTCGTAACAACTCCGCCCCATTGACGCAAATGGGCGGTAGGCGTG
TACGGTGGGAGGTCTATATAAGCAGAGCTGGTTTAGTGAACCGTCAGATCCGCTAGCATGTCCGTCCTGA
CGCCGCTGCTGCTGCGGGGCTTGACAGGCTCGGCCCGGCGGCTCCCAGTGCCGCGCGCCAAGATCCATTC
GTTGGGGGATCTGTCCGTCCTGACGCCGCTGCTGCTGCGGGGCTTGACAGGCTCGGCCCGGCGGCTCCCA
GTGCCGCGCGCCAAGATCCATTCGTTGGGGGATCCACCGGTCGCCACCATGGTGAGCAAGGGCGAGGAGA
CCACAATGGGCGTAATCAAGCCCGACATGAAGATCAAGCTGAAGATGGAGGGCAACGTGAATGGCCACGC
CTTCGTGATCGAGGGCGAGGGCGAGGGCAAGCCCTACGACGGCACCAACACCATCAACCTGGAGGTGAAG
GAGGGAGCCCCCCTGCCCTTCTCCTACGACATTCTGACCACCGCGTTCGCCTACGGCAACAGGGCCTTCA
CCAAGTACCCCGACGACATCCCCAACTACTTCAAGCAGTCCTTCCCCGAGGGCTACTCTTGGGAGCGCAC
CATGACCTTCGAGGACAAGGGCATCGTGAAGGTGAAGTCCGACATCTCCATGGAGGAGGACTCCTTCATC
TACGAGATACACCTCAAGGGCGAGAACTTCCCCCCCAACGGCCCCGTGATGCAGAAGAAGACCACCGGCT
GGGACGCCTCCACCGAGAGGATGTACGTGCGCGACGGCGTGCTGAAGGGCGACGTCAAGCACAAGCTGCT
GCTGGAGGGCGGCGGCCACCACCGCGTTGACTTCAAGACCATCTACAGGGCCAAGAAGGCGGTGAAGCTG
CCCGACTATCACTTTGTGGACCACCGCATCGAGATCCTGAACCACGACAAGGACTACAACAAGGTGACCG
TTTACGAGAGCGCCGTGGCCCGCAACTCCACCGACGGCATGGACGAGCTGTACAAGTAACTCGAGTCTAG
AGTCGGGGCGGCCGGCCGCTTCGAGCAGACATGATAAGATACATTGATGAGTTTGGACAAACCACAACTA
GAATGCAGTGAAAAAAATGCTTTATTTGTGAAATTTGTGATGCTATTGCTTTATTTGTAACCATTATAAG
CTGCAATAAACAAGTTAACAACAACAATTGCATTCATTTTATGTTTCAGGTTCAGGGGGAGGTGTGGGAG
GTTTTTTAAAGCAAGTAAAACCTCTACAAATGTGGTAAAATCGATAAGGATCCAGGTGGCACTTTTCGGG
GAAATGTGCGCGGAACCCCTATTTGTTTATTTTTCTAAATACATTCAAATATGTATCCGCTCATGAGACA
ATAACCCTGATAAATGCTTCAATAATATTGAAAAAGGAAGAGTATGAGTATTCAACATTTCCGTGTCGCC
CTTATTCCCTTTTTTGCGGCATTTTGCCTTCCTGTTTTTGCTCACCCAGAAACGCTGGTGAAAGTAAAAG
ATGCTGAAGATCAGTTGGGTGCACGAGTGGGTTACATCGAACTGGATCTCAACAGCGGTAAGATCCTTGA
GAGTTTTCGCCCCGAAGAACGTTTTCCAATGATGAGCACTTTTAAAGTTCTGCTATGTGGCGCGGTATTA
TCCCGTATTGACGCCGGGCAAGAGCAACTCGGTCGCCGCATACACTATTCTCAGAATGACTTGGTTGAGT
ACTCACCAGTCACAGAAAAGCATCTTACGGATGGCATGACAGTAAGAGAATTATGCAGTGCTGCCATAAC
CATGAGTGATAACACTGCGGCCAACTTACTTCTGACAACGATCGGAGGACCGAAGGAGCTAACCGCTTTT
TTGCACAACATGGGGGATCATGTAACTCGCCTTGATCGTTGGGAACCGGAGCTGAATGAAGCCATACCAA
ACGACGAGCGTGACACCACGATGCCTGTAGCAATGGCAACAACGTTGCGCAAACTATTAACTGGCGAACT
ACTTACTCTAGCTTCCCGGCAACAATTAATAGACTGGATGGAGGCGGATAAAGTTGCAGGACCACTTCTG
CGCTCGGCCCTTCCGGCTGGCTGGTTTATTGCTGATAAATCTGGAGCCGGTGAGCGTGGGTCTCGCGGTA
TCATTGCAGCACTGGGGCCAGATGGTAAGCCCTCCCGTATCGTAGTTATCTACACGACGGGGAGTCAGGC
AACTATGGATGAACGAAATAGACAGATCGCTGAGATAGGTGCCTCACTGATTAAGCATTGGTAACTGTCA
GACCAAGTTTACTCATATATACTTTAGATTGATTTAAAACTTCATTTTTAATTTAAAAGGATCTAGGTGA
AGATCCTTTTTGATAATCTCATGACCAAAATCCCTTAACGTGAGTTTTCGTTCCACTGAGCGTCAGACCC
CGTAGAAAAGATCAAAGGATCTTCTTGAGATCCTTTTTTTCTGCGCGTAATCTGCTGCTTGCAAACAAAA
AAACCACCGCTACCAGCGGTGGTTTGTTTGCCGGATCAAGAGCTACCAACTCTTTTTCCGAAGGTAACTG
GCTTCAGCAGAGCGCAGATACCAAATACTGTTCTTCTAGTGTAGCCGTAGTTAGGCCACCACTTCAAGAA
CTCTGTAGCACCGCCTACATACCTCGCTCTGCTAATCCTGTTACCAGTGGCTGCTGCCAGTGGCGATAAG
TCGTGTCTTACCGGGTTGGACTCAAGACGATAGTTACCGGATAAGGCGCAGCGGTCGGGCTGAACGGGGG
GTTCGTGCACACAGCCCAGCTTGGAGCGAACGACCTACACCGAACTGAGATACCTACAGCGTGAGCTATG
AGAAAGCGCCACGCTTCCCGAAGGGAGAAAGGCGGACAGGTATCCGGTAAGCGGCAGGGTCGGAACAGGA
GAGCGCACGAGGGAGCTTCCAGGGGGAAACGCCTGGTATCTTTATAGTCCTGTCGGGTTTCGCCACCTCT
GACTTGAGCGTCGATTTTTGTGATGCTCGTCAGGGGGGCGGAGCCTATGGAAAAACGCCAGCAACGCGGC
CTTTTTACGGTTCCTGGCCTTTTGCTGGCCTTTTGCTCACATGGCTCGAC
